>Addgene plasmid #119895 | pDEST-Hemmar-FLP(D) | depositor full sequence | sequence record 227785 | pDEST-Hemmar-FLP(D) sequence 13143 bps
CATGATGAAATAACATAAGGTGGTCCCGTCGGCAAGAGACATCCACTTAACGTATGCTTGCAATAAGTGC
GAGTGAAAGGAATAGTATTCTGAGTGTCGTATTGAGTCTGAGTGAGACAGCGATATGATTGTTGATTAAC
CCTTAGCATGTCCGTGGGGTTTGAATTAACTCATAATATTAATTAGACGAAATTATTTTTAAAGTTTTAT
TTTTAATAATTTGCGAGTACGCAAAGCTTCCTAGGTCAAGACCGACCTGTCCGGTGCCCTGAATGAACTG
CAAGACGAGGCAGCGCGGCTATCGTGGCTGGCCACGACGGGCGTTCCTTGCGCAGCTGTGCTCGACGTTG
TCACTGAAGCGGGAAGGGACTGGCTGCTATTGGGCGAAGTGCCGGGGCAGGATCTCCTGTCATCTCACCT
TGCTCCTGCCGAGAAAGTATCCATCATGGCTGATGCAATGCGGCGGCTGCATACGCTTGATCCGGCTACC
TGCCCATTCGACCACCAAGCGAAACATCGCATCGAGCGAGCACGTACTCGGATGGAAGCCGGTCTTGTCG
ATCAGGATGATCTGGACGAAGAGCATCAGGGGCTCGCGCCAGCCGAACTGTTCGCCAAGCTTGGCTGCAT
CACGTAATAAGTGTGCGTTGAATTTATTCGCAAAAACATTGCATATTTTCGGCAAAGTAAAATTTTGTTG
CATACCTTATCAAAAAATAAGTGCTGCATACTTTTTAGAGAAACCAAATAATTTTTTATTGCATACCCGT
TTTTAATAAAATACATTGCATACCCTCTTTTAATAAAAAATATTGCATACTTTGACGAAACAAATTTTCG
TTGCATACCCAATAAAAGATTATTATATTGCATACCCGTTTTTAATAAAATACATTGCATACCCTCTTTT
AATAAAAAATATTGCATACGTTGACGAAACAAATTTTCGTTGCATACCCAATAAAAGATTATTATATTGC
ATACCTTTTCTTGCCATACCATTTAGCCGATCAATTGTGCTCGGCAACAGCATGCTGCAGCAGATCATCA
CAAGTTTGTACAAAAAAGCTGAACGAGAAACGTAAAATGATATAAATATCAATATATTAAATTAGATTTT
GCATAAAAAACAGACTACATAATACTGTAAAACACAACATATCCAGTCACTATGGCGGCCGCATTAGGCA
CCCCAGGCTTTACACTTTATGCTTCCGGCTCGTATAATGTGTGGATTTTGAGTTAGGATCCGTCGAGATT
TTCAGGAGCTAAGGAAGCTAAAATGGAGAAAAAAATCACTGGATATACCACCGTTGATATATCCCAATGG
CATCGTAAAGAACATTTTGAGGCATTTCAGTCAGTTGCTCAATGTACCTATAACCAGACCGTTCAGCTGG
ATATTACGGCCTTTTTAAAGACCGTAAAGAAAAATAAGCACAAGTTTTATCCGGCCTTTATTCACATTCT
TGCCCGCCTGATGAATGCTCATCCGGAATTCCGTATGGCAATGAAAGACGGTGAGCTGGTGATATGGGAT
AGTGTTCACCCTTGTTACACCGTTTTCCATGAGCAAACTGAAACGTTTTCATCGCTCTGGAGTGAATACC
ACGACGATTTCCGGCAGTTTCTACACATATATTCGCAAGATGTGGCGTGTTACGGTGAAAACCTGGCCTA
TTTCCCTAAAGGGTTTATTGAGAATATGTTTTTCGTCTCAGCCAATCCCTGGGTGAGTTTCACCAGTTTT
GATTTAAACGTGGCCAATATGGACAACTTCTTCGCCCCCGTTTTCACCATGGGCAAATATTATACGCAAG
GCGACAAGGTGCTGATGCCGCTGGCGATTCAGGTTCATCATGCCGTTTGTGATGGCTTCCATGTCGGCAG
AATGCTTAATGAATTACAACAGTACTGCGATGAGTGGCAGGGCGGGGCGTAAACGCGTGGATCCGGCTTA
CTAAAAGCCAGATAACAGTATGCGTATTTGCGCGCTGATTTTTGCGGTATAAGAATATATACTGATATGT
ATACCCGAAGTATGTCAAAAAGAGGTATGCTATGAAGCAGCGTATTACAGTGACAGTTGACAGCGACAGC
TATCAGTTGCTCAAGGCATATATGATGTCAATATCTCCGGTCTGGTAAGCACAACCATGCAGAATGAAGC
CCGTCGTCTGCGTGCCGAACGCTGGAAAGCGGAAAATCAGGAAGGGATGGCTGAGGTCGCCCGGTTTATT
GAAATGAACGGCTCTTTTGCTGACGAGAACAGGGGCTGGTGAAATGCAGTTTAAGGTTTACACCTATAAA
AGAGAGAGCCGTTATCGTCTGTTTGTGGATGTACAGAGTGATATTATTGACACGCCCGGGCGACGGATGG
TGATCCCCCTGGCCAGTGCACGTCTGCTGTCAGATAAAGTCTCCCGTGAACTTTACCCGGTGGTGCATAT
CGGGGATGAAAGCTGGCGCATGATGACCACCGATATGGCCAGTGTGCCGGTCTCCGTTATCGGGGAAGAA
GTGGCTGATCTCAGCCACCGCGAAAATGACATCAAAAACGCCATTAACCTGATGTTCTGGGGAATATAAA
TGTCAGGCTCCCTTATACACAGCCAGTCTGCAGGTCGACCATAGTGACTGGATATGTTGTGTTTTACAGT
ATTATGTAGTCTGTTTTTTATGCAAAATCTAATTTAATATATTGATATTTATATCATTTTACGTTTCTCG
TTCAGCTTTCTTGTACAAAGTGGTGATGATCTGGTCTAGCGAGCGCCGGAGTATAAATAGAGGCGCTTCG
TCTACGGAGCGACAATTCAATTCAAACAAGCAAAGTGAACACGTCGCTAAGCGAAAGCTAAGCAAATAAA
CAAGCGCAGCTGAGCAAGCTAAACAATCGTAAAGTGCAAGTTAAAGTGAATCAATTAAAAGTAACCAGCA
ACCAAGTAAATCAACTGCAACTACTGAAATCTGCCGGTGAGATTGTACACCCTTCTTAAAGATCCCCTTC
AAAGTCTAAATTCTTCCTTTTCGTTTAGCCAAGACTCGAGAATCAAAATGCCGCAGTTTGATATCCTCTG
CAAGACCCCACCAAAGGTGTTGGTGCGTCAATTCGTGGAGCGATTTGAGAGGCCGTCGGGTGAGAAGATC
GCCCTGTGCGCTGCCGAGTTGACCTATTTGTGTTGGATGATCACTCATAATGGCACCGCGATTAAGCGCG
CTACCTTTATGAGCTATAACACTATCATTAGCAATTCCCTGTCCTTTGACATAGTAAACAAGTCCCTGCA
GTTTAAATACAAGACTCAGAAGGCCACTATATTGGAGGCTTCGCTGAAAAAGTTGATCCCGGCATGGGAG
TTCACGATCATCCCATACTACGGTCAGAAACACCAGAGCGATATTACCGATATTGTAAGCAGCCTCCAGC
TGCAGTTTGAGTCCAGCGAAGAGGCTGATAAGGGTAATAGTCACAGCAAAAAGATGCTGAAGGCACTGCT
GTCCGAGGGCGAAAGCATCTGGGAGATTACTGAGAAAATCCTGAACTCGTTTGAGTACACCAGCCGATTC
ACCAAGACGAAGACCCTGTACCAGTTCCTCTTTTTGGCAACCTTCATCAATTGTGGTCGCTTCAGTGACA
TCAAAAACGTGGACCCTAAATCGTTCAAGCTGGTGCAGAATAAGTACCTGGGTGTTATCATCCAGTGCTT
GGTTACCGAGACTAAGACCTCCGTGTCCAGGCACATTTATTTCTTCTCCGCAAGGGGTCGCATCGATCCG
CTGGTATACTTGGATGAGTTCCTTCGGAATAGTGAACCAGTCTTGAAGCGCGTGAACAGGACGGGCAATT
CCAGTAGCAACAAGCAAGAGTACCAGCTGCTGAAGGATAATCTTGTTCGGTCGTACAACAAAGCCTTGAA
GAAAAATGCGCCATACTCGATCTTTGCAATCAAGAATGGTCCCAAGAGTCATATTGGCCGGCACCTGATG
ACCAGTTTCTTGTCCATGAAGGGTCTGACTGAGCTCACAAACGTCGTTGGCAACTGGTCGGACAAGCGAG
CGAGTGCCGTCGCCCGCACGACATACACCCACCAGATCACGGCCATACCAGATCACTATTTCGCGCTGGT
GTCGCGTTATTATGCCTATGATCCCATCAGCAAGGAGATGATCGCGCTGAAGGACGAAACCAATCCAATC
GAGGAGTGGCAGCATATCGAGCAACTTAAGGGAAGCGCTGAGGGTAGCATCCGTTACCCCGCCTGGAACG
GCATCATCAGCCAGGAGGTTCTGGATTACCTGAGCTCCTACATCAATCGCCGTATTTAATCTAGAATTAA
TTAACTAAGCCAGTCGGCAATCGGACGCCTTCGAAACATGCAACACTAATGTTTAATTCAGATTTCAGCA
GAGACAAGCTAAAACACCGACGAGTTGTAATCATTTCTGTGCGCCAGCATATATTTCTTATATACAACGT
AATACATAATTATGTAATTCTAGCATCTCCCCAACACTCACATACAAACAAACAAAAAATACAAACACAC
AAAACGTATTTACCCGCACGCATCCTTGGCGAGGTTGAGTATGAAACAAAAACAAAACTTAATTTAGAGC
AAAGTAATTACACGAATAAATTTAATAAAAAAAAACTATAATAAAAACGCCAATCATGTTATTTCCAAAA
AAAAAAAAAAAAAAAAAACTAGACGAGATGTTTGCGCTTGTGTCGATGAATGTAAAGAATTGCAACTACA
TAGATGGTAATTAATTTCAGCTGTAAGAAGTACAAGTTTTTCATAATTGTGAGAAAAGTGCAGTAGTATC
GCTTAAAGTTCAGTTTTAATCAGGGCATTTAGCAGCTCGAACCCAATGTATTTGTAAGCCCAATAAACGT
GTAAATGCCTAGAGCAAAATATCACAACTGTAGCTTTTCATCCGAAAGATAATAATGAATAGACTGACCT
GACGTTTTTCAAAATGCGTAACTAGTCACGTAATAAGTGTGCGTTGAATTTATTCGCAAAAACATTGCAT
ATTTTCGGCAAAGTAAAATTTTGTTGCATACCTTATCAAAAAATAAGTGCTGCATACTTTTTAGAGAAAC
CAAATAATTTTTTATTGCATACCCGTTTTTAATAAAATACATTGCATACCCTCTTTTAATAAAAAATATT
GCATACTTTGACGAAACAAATTTTCGTTGCATACCCAATAAAAGATTATTATATTGCATACCCGTTTTTA
ATAAAATACATTGCATACCCTCTTTTAATAAAAAATATTGCATACGTTGACGAAACAAATTTTCGTTGCA
TACCCAATAAAAGATTATTATATTGCATACCTTTTCTTGCCATACCATTTAGCCGATCAATTCTAGTATG
TATGTAAGTTAATAAAACCCATTTTTGCGGAAAGTAGATAAAAAAAACATTTTTTTTTTTTACTGCACTG
GATATCATTGAACTTATCTGATCAGTTTTAAATTTACTTCGATCCAAGGGTATTTGATGTACCAGGTTCT
TTCGATTACCTCTCACTCAAAATGACATTCCACTCAAAGTCAGCGCTGTTTGCCTCCTTCTCTGTCCACA
GAAATATCGCCGTCTCTTTCGCCGCTGCGTCCGCTATCTCTTTCGCCACCGTTTGTAGCGTTACGTAGCG
TCAATGTCCGCCTTCAGTTGCATTTTGTCAGCGGTTTCGTGACGAAGCTCCAAGCGGTTTACGCCATCAA
TTAAACACAAAGTGCTGTGCCAAAACTCCTCTCGCTTCTTATTTTTGTTTGTTTTTTGAGTGATTGGGGT
GGTGATTGGTTTTGGGTGGGTAAGCAGGGGAAAGTGTGAAAAATCCCGGCAATGGGCCAAGAGGATCAGG
AGCTATTAATTCGCGGAGGCAGCAAACACCCATCTGCCGAGCATCTGAACAATGTGAGTAGTACATGTGC
ATACATCTTAAGTTCACTTGATCTATAGGAACTGCGATTGCAACATCAAATTGTCTGCGGCGTGAGAACT
GCGACCCACAAAAATCCCAAACCGCAATCGCACAAACAAATAGTGACACGAAACAGATTATTCTGGTAGC
TGTTCTCGCTATATAAGACAATTTTTGAGATCATATCATGATCAAGACATCTAAAGGCATTCATTTTCGA
CTATATTCTTTTTTACAAAAAATATAACAACCAGATATTTTAAGCTGATCCTAGATGCACAAAAAATAAA
TAAAAGTATAAACCTACTTCGTAGGATACTTCGGGGTACTTTTTGTTCGGGGTTAGATGAGCATAACGCT
TGTAGTTGATATTTGAGATCCCCTATCATTGCAGGGTGACAGCGGAGCGGCTTCGCAGAGCTGCATTAAC
CAGGGCTTCGGGCAGGCCAAAAACTACGGCACGCTCCGGCCACCCAGTCCGCCGGAGGACTCCGGTTCAG
GGAGCGGCCAACTAGCCGAGAACCTCACCTATGCCTGGCACAATATGGACATCTTTGGGGCGGTCAATCA
GCCGGGCTCCGGATGGCGGCAGCTGGTCAACCGGACACGCGGACTATTCTGCAACGAGCGACACATACCG
GCGCCCAGGAAACATTTGCTCAAGAACGGTGAGTTTCTATTCGCAGTCGGCTGATCTGTGTGAAATCTTA
ATAAAGGGTCCAATTACCAATTTGAAACTCAGTTTGCGGCGTGGCCTATCCGGGCGAACTTTTGGCCGTG
ATGGGCAGTTCCGGTGCCGGAAAGACGACCCTGCTGAATGCCCTTGCCTTTCGATCGCCGCAGGGCATCC
AAGTATCGCCATCCGGGATGCGACTGCTCAATGGCCAACCTGTGGACGCCAAGGAGATGCAGGCCAGGTG
CGCCTATGTCCAGCAGGATGACCTCTTTATCGGCTCCCTAACGGCCAGGGAACACCTGATTTTCCAAGCC
ATGGTGCGGATGCCACGACATCTGACCTATCGGCAGCGAGTGGCCCGCGTGGATCAGGTGATCCAGGAGC
TTTCGCTCAGCAAATGTCAGCACACGATCATCGGTGTGCCCGGCAGGGTGAAAGGTCTGTCCGGCGGAGA
AAGGAAGCGTCTGGCATTCGCCTCCGAGGCTCTAACCGATCCGCCGCTTCTGATCTGCGATGAGCCCACC
TCCGGACTGGACTCCTTTACCGCCCACAGCGTCGTCCAGGTGCTGAAGAAGCTGTCGCAGAAGGGCAAGA
CCGTCATCCTGACCATTCATCAGCCGTCTTCCGAGCTGTTTGAGCTCTTTGACAAGATCCTTCTGATGGC
CGAGGGCAGGGTAGCTTTCTTGGGCACTCCCAGCGAAGCCGTCGACTTCTTTTCCTAGTGAGTTCGATGT
GTTTATTAAGGGTATCTAGTATTACATAACATCTCAACTCCTATCCAGCGTGGGTGCCCAGTGTCCTACC
AACTACAATCCGGCGGACTTTTACGTACAGGTGTTGGCCGTTGTGCCCGGACGGGAGATCGAGTCCCGTG
ATCGGATCGCCAAGATATGCGACAATTTTGCCATTAGCAAAGTAGCCCGGGATATGGAGCAGTTGTTGGC
CACCAAAAATCTGGAGAAGCCACTGGAGCAGCCGGAGAATGGGTACACCTACAAGGCCACCTGGTTCATG
CAGTTCCGGGCGGTCCTGTGGCGATCCTGGCTGTCGGTGCTCAAGGAACCACTCCTCGTAAAAGTGCGAC
TTATTCAGACAACGGTGAGTGGTTCCAGTGGAAACAAATGATATAACGCTTACAATTCTTGGAAACAAAT
TCGCTAGATTTTAGATAGAATTGCCTGATTCCACACCCTTCTTAGTTTTTTTCAATGAGATGTATAGTTT
ATAGTTTTGCAGAAGATAAATAAATTTCATTTAACTCGCGAATATTAATGAGATGCGAGTAACATTTTAA
TTTGCAGATGGTTGCCATCTTGATTGGCCTCATCTTTTTGGGCCAACAACTCACGCAAGTGGGTGTGATG
AATATCAACGGAGCCATCTTCCTCTTCCTGACCAACATGACCTTTCAAAACGTCTTTGCCACGATAAATG
TAAGTCATGTTTAGAATACATTTGCATTTCAATAATTTACTAACTTTCTAATGAATCGATTCGATTTAGG
TGTTCACCTCAGAGCTGCCAGTTTTTATGAGGGAGGCCCGAAGTCGACTTTATCGCTGTGACACATACTT
TCTGGGCAAAACGATTGCCGAATTGCCGCTTTTTCTCACAGTGCCACTGGTCTTCACGGCGATTGCCTAT
CCGATGATCGGACTGCGGGCCGGAGTGCTGCACTTCTTCAACTGCCTGGCGCTGGTCACTCTGGTGGCCA
ATGTGTCAACGTCCTTCGGATATCTAATATCCTGCGCCAGCTCCTCGACCTCGATGGCGCTGTCTGTGGG
TCCGCCGGTTATCATACCATTCCTGCTCTTTGGCGGCTTCTTCTTGAACTCGGGCTCGGTGCCAGTATAC
CTCAAATGGTTGTCGTACCTCTCATGGTTCCGTTACGCCAACGAGGGTCTGCTGATTAACCAATGGGCGG
ACGTGGAGCCGGGCGAAATTAGCTGCACATCGTCGAACACCACGTGCCCCAGTTCGGGCAAGGTCATCCT
GGAGACGCTTAACTTCTCCGCCGCCGATCTGCCGCTGGACTACGTGGGTCTGGCCATTCTCATCGTGAGC
TTCCGGGTGCTCGCATATCTGGCTCTAAGACTTCGGGCCCGACGCAAGGAGTAGCCGACATATATCCGAA
ATAACTGCTTGTTTTTTTTTTTTACCATTATTACCATCGTGTTTACTGTTTATTGCCCCCTCAAAAAGCT
AATGTAATTATATTTGTGCCAATAAAAACAAGATATGACCTATAGAATACAAGTATTTCCCCTTCGAACA
TCCCCACAAGTAGACTTTGGATTTGTCTTCTAACCAAAAGACTTACACACCTGCATACCTTACATCAAAA
ACTCGTTTATCGCTACATAAAACACCGGGATATATTTTTTATATACATACTTTTCAAATCGCGCGCCCTC
TTCATAATTCACCTCCACCACACCACGTTTCGTAGTTGCTCTTTCGCTGTCTCCCACCCGCTCTCCGCAA
CACATTCACCTTTTGTTCGACGACCTTGGAGCGACTGTCGTTAGTTCCGCGCGATTCGGTTCGCTCAAAT
GGTTCCGAGTGGTTCATTTCGTCTCAATAGAAATTAGTAATAAATATTTGTATGTACAATTTATTTGCTC
CAATATATTTGTATATATTTCCCTCACAGCTATATTTATTCTAATTTAATATTATGACTTTTTAAGGTAA
TTTTTTGTGACCTGTTCGGAGTGATTAGCGTTACAATTTGAACTGAAAGTGACATCCAGTGTTTGTTCCT
TGTGTAGATGCATCTCAAAAAAATGGTGGGCATAATAGTGTTGTTTATATATATCAAAAATAACAACTAT
AATAATAAGAATACATTTAATTTAGAAAATGCTTGGATTTCACTGGAACTAGAATTAATTCGGCTGCTGC
TCTAAACGACGCATTTCGTACTCCAAAGTACGAATTTTTTCCCTCAAGCTCTTATTTTCATTAAACAATG
AACAGGACCTAACGCACAGTCACGTTATTGTTTACATAAATGATTTTTTTTACTATTCAAACTTACTCTG
TTTGTGTACTCCCACTGGTATAGCCTTCTTTTATCTTTTCTGGTTCAGGCTCTATCACTTTACTAGGTAC
GGCATCTGCGTTGAGTCGCCTCCTTTTAAATGTCTGACCTTTTGCAGGTGCAGCCTTCCACTGCGAATCA
TTAAAGTGGGTATCACAAATTTGGGAGTTTTCACCAAGGCTGCACCCAAGGCTCTGCTCCCACAATTTTC
TCTTAATAGCACACTTCGGCACGTGAATTAATTTTACTCCAGTCACAGCTTTGCAGCAAAATTTGCAATA
TTTCATTTTTTTTTATTCCACGTAAGGGTTAATGTTTTCAAAAAAAAATTCGTCCGCACACAACCTTTCC
TCTCAACAAGCAAACGTGCACTGAATTTAAGTGTATACTTCGGTAAGCTTCGGCTATCGACGGGACCACC
TTATGTTATTTCATCATGGGCCAGACCCACGTAGTCCAGCGGCAGATCGGCGGCGGAGAAGTTAAGCGTC
TCCAGGATGACCTTGCCCGAACTGGGGCACGTGGTGTTCGACGATGTGCAGCTAATTTCGCCCGGCTCCA
CGTCCGCCCATTGGTTAATCAGCAGACCCTCGTTGGCGTAACGGAACCATGAGAGGTACGACAACCATTT
GAGGTATACTGGCACCGAGCCCGAGTTCAAGAAGAAGGCGTTTTTCCATAGGCTCCGCCCCCCTGACGAG
CATCACAAAAATCGACGCTCAAGTCAGAGGTGGCGAAACCCGACAGGACTATAAAGATACCAGGCGTTTC
CCCCTGGAAGCTCCCTCGTGCGCTCTCCTGTTCCGACCCTGCCGCTTACCGGATACCTGTCCGCCTTTCT
CCCTTCGGGAAGCGTGGCGCTTTCTCATAGCTCACGCTGTAGGTATCTCAGTTCGGTGTAGGTCGTTCGC
TCCAAGCTGGGCTGTGTGCACGAACCCCCCGTTCAGCCCGACCGCTGCGCCTTATCCGGTAACTATCGTC
TTGAGTCCAACCCGGTAAGACACGACTTATCGCCACTGGCAGCAGCCACTGGTAACAGGATTAGCAGAGC
GAGGTATGTAGGCGGTGCTACAGAGTTCTTGAAGTGGTGGCCTAACTACGGCTACACTAGAAGGACAGTA
TTTGGTATCTGCGCTCTGCTGAAGCCAGTTACCTTCGGAAAAAGAGTTGGTAGCTCTTGATCCGGCAAAC
AAACCACCGCTGGTAGCGGTGGTTTTTTTGTTTGCAAGCAGCAGATTACGCGCAGAAAAAAAGGATCTCA
AGAAGATCCTTTGATCTTTTCTACGGGGTCTGACGCTCAGTGGAACGAAAACTCACGTTAAGGGATTTTG
GTCATGAGATTATCAAAAAGGATCTTCACCTAGATCCTTTTAAATTAAAAATGAAGTTTTAAATCAATCT
AAAGTATATATGAGTAAACTTGGTCTGACAGTTACCAATGCTTAATCAGTGAGGCACCTATCTCAGCGAT
CTGTCTATTTCGTTCATCCATAGTTGCCTGACTCCCCGTCGTGTAGATAACTACGATACGGGAGGGCTTA
CCATCTGGCCCCAGTGCTGCAATGATACCGCGAGACCCACGCTCACCGGCTCCAGATTTATCAGCAATAA
ACCAGCCAGCCGGAAGGGCCGAGCGCAGAAGTGGTCCTGCAACTTTATCCGCCTCCATCCAGTCTATTAA
TTGTTGCCGGGAAGCTAGAGTAAGTAGTTCGCCAGTTAATAGTTTGCGCAACGTTGTTGCCATTGCTACA
GGCATCGTGGTGTCACGCTCGTCGTTTGGTATGGCTTCATTCAGCTCCGGTTCCCAACGATCAAGGCGAG
TTACATGATCCCCCATGTTGTGCAAAAAAGCGGTTAGCTCCTTCGGTCCTCCGATCGTTGTCAGAAGTAA
GTTGGCCGCAGTGTTATCACTCATGGTTATGGCAGCACTGCATAATTCTCTTACTGTCATGCCATCCGTA
AGATGCTTTTCTGTGACTGGTGAGTACTCAACCAAGTCATTCTGAGAATAGTGTATGCGGCGACCGAGTT
GCTCTTGCCCGGCGTCAATACGGGATAATACCGCGCCACATAGCAGAACTTTAAAAGTGCTCATCATTGG
AAAACGTTCTTCGGGGCGAAAACTCTCAAGGATCTTACCGCTGTTGAGATCCAGTTCGATGTAACCCACT
CGTGCACCCAACTGATCTTCAGCATCTTTTACTTTCACCAGCGTTTCTGGGTGAGCAAAAACAGGAAGGC
AAAATGCCGCAAAAAAGGGAATAAGGGCGACACGGAAATGTTGAATACTCATACTCTTCCTTTTTCAATA
TTATTGAAGCATTTATCAGGGTTATTGTCTCATGAGCGGATACATATTTGAATGTATTTAGAAAAATAAA
CAAATAGGGGTTCCGCGCACATTTCCCCGAAAAGTGCCACCTGACGTCTAAGAAACCATTATTATCATGA
CATTAACCTATAAAAATAGGCGTATCACGAGGCCCTTTCGTCTCGCGCGTTTCGGTGATGACGGTGAAAA
CCTCTGACACATGCAGCTCCCGGAGACGGTCACAGCTTGTCTGTAAGCGGATGCCGGGAGCAGACAAGCC
CGTCAGGGCGCGTCAGCGGGTGTTGGCGGGTGTCGGGGCTGGCTTAACTATGCGGCATCAGAGCAGATTG
TACTGAGAGTGCACCATTCGACATGCCCGCCGTGACCGTCGAGAACCCGCTGACGCTGCCCCGCGTATCC
GCACCCGCCGACGCCGTCGCACGTCCCGTGCTCACCGTGACCACCGCGCCCAGCGGTTTCGAGGGCGAGG
GCTTCCCGGTGCGCCGCGCGTTCGCCGGGATCAACTACCGCCACCTCGACCCGTTCATCATGATGGACCA
GATGGGTGAGGTGGAGTACGCGCCCGGGGAGCCCAAGGGCACGCCCTGGCACCCGCACCGCGGCTTCGAG
ACCGTGACCTACATCGTCGATATGCGGTGTGAAATACCGCACCGAATCGCGCGGAACTAACGACAGTCGC
TCCAAGGTCGTCGAACAAAAGGTGAATGTGTTGCGGAGAGCGGGTGGGAGACAGCGAAAGAGCAACTACG
AAACGTGGTGTGGTGGAGGTGAATTATGAAGAGGGCGCGCGATTTGAAAAGTATGTATATAAAAAATATA
TCCCGGTGTTTTATGTAGCGATAAACGAGTTTTTGATGTAAGGTATGCAGGTGTGTAAGTCTTTTGGTTA
GAAGACAAATCCAAAGTCTACTTGTGGGGATGTTCGAAGGGGAAATACTTGTATTCTATAGGTCATATCT
TGTTTTTATTGGCACAAATATAATTACATTAGCTTTTTGAGGGGGCAATAAACAGTAAACACGATGGTAA
TAATGGTAAAAAAAAAAAACAAGCAGTTATTTCGGATATATGTCGGCTACTCCTTGCGTCGGGCCCGAAG
TCTTAGAGCCAGATATGCGAGCACCCGGAAGCTCACGATGAGAATGGCCAGAC
Features (pLannotate 1.2.2; 24 found; start..end, strand, type, name):
      1..233     -  misc_feature   P element 3' end: P element 3' end
    245..617     +  CDS            NeoR/KanR (fragment): aminoglycoside phosphotransferase from Tn5; aph(3')-II (or nptII); confers resistance to neomycin, kanamycin, and G418 (Geneticin®)
    631..1016    +  protein_bind   gypsy insulator: chromatin insulator from Drosophila Su(Hw), CP190, and Mod(mdg4)67.2
   1050..1174    +  protein_bind   attR1: mutant version of attR; recombination site for the Gateway® LR reaction LR Clonase™
   1199..1229    +  promoter       lac UV5 promoter: E. coli lac promoter with an "up" mutation
   1253..1282    +  promoter       cat promoter (fragment): promoter of the E. coli cat gene encoding chloramphenicol acetyltransferase
   1283..1942    +  CDS            CmR: chloramphenicol acetyltransferase; cat; confers resistance to chloramphenicol
   2121..2279    +  CDS            ccdA (fragment): CCDA_ECO57 - Also known as H, letA. Experimental evidence at protein level: Swiss-Prot protein existence level 1. Antitoxin component of a type II toxin-antitoxin (TA) system which inhibits the post-segregational killing (PSK) of plasmid-free cells, also referred to as a plasmid addiction system. Binds to and blocks the activity of CcdB; will also remove bound CcdB protein from the CcdB-GyrA complex by forming a CcdA-CcdB complex, a process termed rejuvenation. Functions as a transcriptional corepressor for the ccdAB operon, repression also requires CcdB (By similarity). From Escherichia coli
   2284..2586    +  CDS            ccdB: CCDB_ECOLI - Also known as G, letB, letD. Experimental evidence at protein level: Swiss-Prot protein existence level 1. Toxic component of a type II toxin-antitoxin (TA) system, functioning in plasmid maintainence. Responsible for the post- segregational killing (PSK) of plasmid-free cells, also referred to as a plasmid addiction system. Half-life of over 2 hours. Cell killing by CcdB is accompanied by filamentation, defects in chromosome and plasmid segregation, defects in cell division, formation of anucleate cells, decreased DNA synthesis and plasmid loss. Interferes with the activity of DN
   2630..2754    -  protein_bind   attR2: mutant version of attR; recombination site for the Gateway® LR reaction LR Clonase™
   2776..2975    +  promoter       hsp70 promoter (fragment): Drosophila melanogaster hsp70Bb promoter
   3058..4326    +  CDS            FLP1: FLP_YEAST - Experimental evidence at protein level: Swiss-Prot protein existence level 1. Part of the plasmid amplification system, which corrects any decrease in copy number caused by a rare missegregation event. Catalyzes the recombination between the large inverted repetitions of the 2-micron plasmid during plasmid replication. This recombination event changes the direction of one of the two replication forks in the bidirectionally replicating molecule, effectively resulting in multiple rounds of replication from a single initiation event. Binds specifically to the FLP recognition target (F
   4997..5382    +  protein_bind   gypsy insulator: chromatin insulator from Drosophila Su(Hw), CP190, and Mod(mdg4)67.2
   5383..9502    +  gene           mini-white: white; This modified version of the white gene lacks part of the first intron.
   9513..10098   -  misc_feature   P element 5' end: No description available
  10099..10327   -  CDS            mini-white (fragment): Drosophila white gene eye color pigment; white; This is a modified version of the white gene lacking part of the first intron.
  10333..10921   -  rep_origin     ori: high-copy-number ColE1/pMB1/pBR322/pUC origin of replication
  11092..11952   -  CDS            AmpR: β-lactamase; bla; confers resistance to ampicillin, carbenicillin, and related antibiotics
  11953..12057   -  promoter       AmpR promoter: bla
  12152..12187   +  CDS            rop (fragment): Rop protein, which maintains plasmids at low copy number; rop
  12289..12337   +  misc_feature   bom (fragment): basis of mobility region from pBR322
  12531..12600   -  protein_bind   attB: attB site for the φC31 integrase (Groth et al., 2000) phage φC31 integrase
  12620..12642   +  misc_feature   bom (fragment): basis of mobility region from pBR322
  12641..1       -  gene           mini-white (fragment) (across the origin): white; This modified version of the white gene lacks part of the first intron.
