>Addgene plasmid #119895 | pDEST-Hemmar-FLP(D) | addgene full sequence | sequence record 233960 | Addgene NGS Result
CATGATGAAATAACATAAGGTGGTCCCGTCGGCAAGAGACATCCACTTAACGTATGCTTGCAATAAGTGC
GAGTGAAAGGAATAGTATTCTGAGTGTCGTATTGAGTCTGAGTGAGACAGCGATATGATTGTTGATTAAC
CCTTAGCATGTCCGTGGGGTTTGAATTAACTCATAATATTAATTAGACGAAATTATTTTTAAAGTTTTAT
TTTTAATAATTTGCGAGTACGCAAAGCTTCCTAGGTCAAGACCGACCTGTCCGGTGCCCTGAATGAACTG
CAAGACGAGGCAGCGCGGCTATCGTGGCTGGCCACGACGGGCGTTCCTTGCGCAGCTGTGCTCGACGTTG
TCACTGAAGCGGGAAGGGACTGGCTGCTATTGGGCGAAGTGCCGGGGCAGGATCTCCTGTCATCTCACCT
TGCTCCTGCCGAGAAAGTATCCATCATGGCTGATGCAATGCGGCGGCTGCATACGCTTGATCCGGCTACC
TGCCCATTCGACCACCAAGCGAAACATCGCATCGAGCGAGCACGTACTCGGATGGAAGCCGGTCTTGTCG
ATCAGGATGATCTGGACGAAGAGCATCAGGGGCTCGCGCCAGCCGAACTGTTCGCCAAGCTTGGCTGCAT
CACGTAATAAGTGTGCGTTGAATTTATTCGCAAAAACATTGCATATTTTCGGCAAAGTAAAATTTTGTTG
CATACCTTATCAAAAAATAAGTGCTGCATACTTTTTAGAGAAACCAAATAATTTTTTATTGCATACCCGT
TTTTAATAAAATACATTGCATACCCTCTTTTAATAAAAAATATTGCATACTTTGACGAAACAAATTTTCG
TTGCATACCCAATAAAAGATTATTATATTGCATACCCGTTTTTAATAAAATACATTGCATACCCTCTTTT
AATAAAAAATATTGCATACGTTGACGAAACAAATTTTCGTTGCATACCCAATAAAAGATTATTATATTGC
ATACCTTTTCTTGCCATACCATTTAGCCGATCAATTGTGCTCGGCAACAGCATGCTGCAGCAGATCATCA
CAAGTTTGTACAAAAAAGCTGAACGAGAAACGTAAAATGATATAAATATCAATATATTAAATTAGATTTT
GCATAAAAAACAGACTACATAATACTGTAAAACACAACATATCCAGTCACTATGGCGGCCGCATTAGGCA
CCCCAGGCTTTACACTTTATGCTTCCGGCTCGTATAATGTGTGGATTTTGAGTTAGGATCCGTCGAGATT
TTCAGGAGCTAAGGAAGCTAAAATGGAGAAAAAAATCACTGGATATACCACCGTTGATATATCCCAATGG
CATCGTAAAGAACATTTTGAGGCATTTCAGTCAGTTGCTCAATGTACCTATAACCAGACCGTTCAGCTGG
ATATTACGGCCTTTTTAAAGACCGTAAAGAAAAATAAGCACAAGTTTTATCCGGCCTTTATTCACATTCT
TGCCCGCCTGATGAATGCTCATCCGGAATTCCGTATGGCAATGAAAGACGGTGAGCTGGTGATATGGGAT
AGTGTTCACCCTTGTTACACCGTTTTCCATGAGCAAACTGAAACGTTTTCATCGCTCTGGAGTGAATACC
ACGACGATTTCCGGCAGTTTCTACACATATATTCGCAAGATGTGGCGTGTTACGGTGAAAACCTGGCCTA
TTTCCCTAAAGGGTTTATTGAGAATATGTTTTTCGTCTCAGCCAATCCCTGGGTGAGTTTCACCAGTTTT
GATTTAAACGTGGCCAATATGGACAACTTCTTCGCCCCCGTTTTCACCATGGGCAAATATTATACGCAAG
GCGACAAGGTGCTGATGCCGCTGGCGATTCAGGTTCATCATGCCGTTTGTGATGGCTTCCATGTCGGCAG
AATGCTTAATGAATTACAACAGTACTGCGATGAGTGGCAGGGCGGGGCGTAAACGCGTGGATCCGGCTTA
CTAAAAGCCAGATAACAGTATGCGTATTTGCGCGCTGATTTTTGCGGTATAAGAATATATACTGATATGT
ATACCCGAAGTATGTCAAAAAGAGGTATGCTATGAAGCAGCGTATTACAGTGACAGTTGACAGCGACAGC
TATCAGTTGCTCAAGGCATATATGATGTCAATATCTCCGGTCTGGTAAGCACAACCATGCAGAATGAAGC
CCGTCGTCTGCGTGCCGAACGCTGGAAAGCGGAAAATCAGGAAGGGATGGCTGAGGTCGCCCGGTTTATT
GAAATGAACGGCTCTTTTGCTGACGAGAACAGGGGCTGGTGAAATGCAGTTTAAGGTTTACACCTATAAA
AGAGAGAGCCGTTATCGTCTGTTTGTGGATGTACAGAGTGATATTATTGACACGCCCGGGCGACGGATGG
TGATCCCCCTGGCCAGTGCACGTCTGCTGTCAGATAAAGTCTCCCGTGAACTTTACCCGGTGGTGCATAT
CGGGGATGAAAGCTGGCGCATGATGACCACCGATATGGCCAGTGTGCCGGTCTCCGTTATCGGGGAAGAA
GTGGCTGATCTCAGCCACCGCGAAAATGACATCAAAAACGCCATTAACCTGATGTTCTGGGGAATATAAA
TGTCAGGCTCCCTTATACACAGCCAGTCTGCAGGTCGACCATAGTGACTGGATATGTTGTGTTTTACAGT
ATTATGTAGTCTGTTTTTTATGCAAAATCTAATTTAATATATTGATATTTATATCATTTTACGTTTCTCG
TTCAGCTTTCTTGTACAAAGTGGTGATGATCTGGTCTAGCGAGCGCCGGAGTATAAATAGAGGCGCTTCG
TCTACGGAGCGACAATTCAATTCAAACAAGCAAAGTGAACACGTCGCTAAGCGAAAGCTAAGCAAATAAA
CAAGCGCAGCTGAGCAAGCTAAACAATCGTAAAGTGCAAGTTAAAGTGAATCAATTAAAAGTAACCAGCA
ACCAAGTAAATCAACTGCAACTACTGAAATCTGCCGGTGAGATTGTACACCCTTCTTAAAGATCCCCTTC
AAAGTCTAAATTCTTCCTTTTCGTTTAGCCAAGACTCGAGAATCAAAATGCCGCAGTTTGATATCCTCTG
CAAGACCCCACCAAAGGTGTTGGTGCGTCAATTCGTGGAGCGATTTGAGAGGCCGTCGGGTGAGAAGATC
GCCCTGTGCGCTGCCGAGTTGACCTATTTGTGTTGGATGATCACTCATAATGGCACCGCGATTAAGCGCG
CTACCTTTATGAGCTATAACACTATCATTAGCAATTCCCTGTCCTTTGACATAGTAAACAAGTCCCTGCA
GTTTAAATACAAGACTCAGAAGGCCACTATATTGGAGGCTTCGCTGAAAAAGTTGATCCCGGCATGGGAG
TTCACGATCATCCCATACTACGGTCAGAAACACCAGAGCGATATTACCGATATTGTAAGCAGCCTCCAGC
TGCAGTTTGAGTCCAGCGAAGAGGCTGATAAGGGTAATAGTCACAGCAAAAAGATGCTGAAGGCACTGCT
GTCCGAGGGCGAAAGCATCTGGGAGATTACTGAGAAAATCCTGAACTCGTTTGAGTACACCAGCCGATTC
ACCAAGACGAAGACCCTGTACCAGTTCCTCTTTTTGGCAACCTTCATCAATTGTGGTCGCTTCAGTGACA
TCAAAAACGTGGACCCTAAATCGTTCAAGCTGGTGCAGAATAAGTACCTGGGTGTTATCATCCAGTGCTT
GGTTACCGAGACTAAGACCTCCGTGTCCAGGCACATTTATTTCTTCTCCGCAAGGGGTCGCATCGATCCG
CTGGTATACTTGGATGAGTTCCTTCGGAATAGTGAACCAGTCTTGAAGCGCGTGAACAGGACGGGCAATT
CCAGTAGCAACAAGCAAGAGTACCAGCTGCTGAAGGATAATCTTGTTCGGTCGTACAACAAAGCCTTGAA
GAAAAATGCGCCATACTCGATCTTTGCAATCAAGAATGGTCCCAAGAGTCATATTGGCCGGCACCTGATG
ACCAGTTTCTTGTCCATGAAGGGTCTGACTGAGCTCACAAACGTCGTTGGCAACTGGTCGGACAAGCGAG
CGAGTGCCGTCGCCCGCACGACATACACCCACCAGATCACGGCCATACCAGATCACTATTTCGCGCTGGT
GTCGCGTTATTATGCCTATGATCCCATCAGCAAGGAGATGATCGCGCTGAAGGACGAAACCAATCCAATC
GAGGAGTGGCAGCATATCGAGCAACTTAAGGGAAGCGCTGAGGGTAGCATCCGTTACCCCGCCTGGAACG
GCATCATCAGCCAGGAGGTTCTGGATTACCTGAGCTCCTACATCAATCGCCGTATTTAATCTAGAATTAA
TTAACTAAGCCAGTCGGCAATCGGACGCCTTCGAAACATGCAACACTAATGTTTAATTCAGATTTCAGCA
GAGACAAGCTAAAACACCGACGAGTTGTAATCATTTCTGTGCGCCAGCATATATTTCTTATATACAACGT
AATACATAATTATGTAATTCTAGCATCTCCCCAACACTCACATACAAACAAACAAAAAATACAAACACAC
AAAACGTATTTACCCGCACGCATCCTTGGCGAGGTTGAGTATGAAACAAAAACAAAACTTAATTTAGAGC
AAAGTAATTACACGAATAAATTTAATAAAAAAAAACTATAATAAAAACGCCAATCATGTTATTTCCAAAA
AAAAAAAAAAAAAAAAAACTAGACGAGATGTTTGCGCTTGTGTCGATGAATGTAAAGAATTGCAACTACA
TAGATGGTAATTAATTTCAGCTGTAAGAAGTACAAGTTTTTCATAATTGTGAGAAAAGTGCAGTAGTATC
GCTTAAAGTTCAGTTTTAATCAGGGCATTTAGCAGCTCGAACCCAATGTATTTGTAAGCCCAATAAACGT
GTAAATGCCTAGAGCAAAATATCACAACTGTAGCTTTTCATCCGAAAGATAATAATGAATAGACTGACCT
GACGTTTTTCAAAATGCGTAACTAGTCACGTAATAAGTGTGCGTTGAATTTATTCGCAAAAACATTGCAT
ATTTTCGGCAAAGTAAAATTTTGTTGCATACCTTATCAAAAAATAAGTGCTGCATACTTTTTAGAGAAAC
CAAATAATTTTTTATTGCATACCCGTTTTTAATAAAATACATTGCATACCCTCTTTTAATAAAAAATATT
GCATACTTTGACGAAACAAATTTTCGTTGCATACCCAATAAAAGATTATTATATTGCATACCCGTTTTTA
ATAAAATACATTGCATACCCTCTTTTAATAAAAAATATTGCATACGTTGACGAAACAAATTTTCGTTGCA
TACCCAATAAAAGATTATTATATTGCATACCTTTTCTTGCCATACCATTTAGCCGATCAATTCTAGTATG
TATGTAAGTTAATAAAACCCATTTTTGCGGAAAGTAGATAAAAAAAACATTTTTTTTTTTTACTGCACTG
GATATCATTGAACTTATCTGATCAGTTTTAAATTTACTTCGATCCAAGGGTATTTGATGTACCAGGTTCT
TTCGATTACCTCTCACTCAAAATGACATTCCACTCAAAGTCAGCGCTGTTTGCCTCCTTCTCTGTCCACA
GAAATATCGCCGTCTCTTTCGCCGCTGCGTCCGCTATCTCTTTCGCCACCGTTTGTAGCGTTACGTAGCG
TCAATGTCCGCCTTCAGTTGCATTTTGTCAGCGGTTTCGTGACGAAGCTCCAAGCGGTTTACGCCATCAA
TTAAACACAAAGTGCTGTGCCAAAACTCCTCTCGCTTCTTATTTTTGTTTGTTTTTTGAGTGATTGGGGT
GGTGATTGGTTTTGGGTGGGTAAGCAGGGGAAAGTGTGAAAAATCCCGGCAATGGGCCAAGAGGATCAGG
AGCTATTAATTCGCGGAGGCAGCAAACACCCATCTGCCGAGCATCTGAACAATGTGAGTAGTACATGTGC
ATACATCTTAAGTTCACTTGATCTATAGGAACTGCGATTGCAACATCAAATTGTCTGCGGCGTGAGAACT
GCGACCCACAAAAATCCCAAACCGCAATTGCACAAACAAATAGTGACACGAAACAGATTATTCTGGTAGC
TGTTCTCGCTATATAAGACAATTTTTGAGATCATATCATGATCAAGACATCTAAAGGCATTCATTTTCGA
CTATATTCTTTTTTACAAAAAATATAACAACCAGATATTTTAAGCTGATCCTAGATGCACAAAAAATAAA
TAAAAGTATAAACCTACTTCGTAGGATACTTCGGGGTACTTTTTGTTCGGGGTTAGATGAGCATAACGCT
TGTAGTTGATATTTGAGATCCCCTATCATTGCAGGGTGACAGCGGAGCGGCTTCGCAGAGCTGCATTAAC
CAGGGCTTCGGGCAGGCCAAAAACTACGGCACGCTCCGGCCACCCAGTCCGCCGGAGGACTCCGGTTCAG
GGAGCGGCCAACTAGCCGAGAACCTCACCTATGCCTGGCACAATATGGACATCTTTGGGGCGGTCAATCA
GCCGGGCTCCGGATGGCGGCAGCTGGTCAACCGGACACGCGGACTATTCTGCAACGAGCGACACATACCG
GCGCCCAGGAAACATTTGCTCAAGAACGGTGAGTTTCTATTCGCAGTCGGCTGATCTGTGTGAAATCTTA
ATAAAGGGTCCAATTACCAATTTGAAACTCAGTTTGCGGCGTGGCCTATCCGGGCGAACTTTTGGCCGTG
ATGGGCAGTTCCGGTGCCGGAAAGACGACCCTGCTGAATGCCCTTGCCTTTCGATCGCCGCAGGGCATCC
AAGTATCGCCATCCGGGATGCGACTGCTCAATGGCCAACCTGTGGACGCCAAGGAGATGCAGGCCAGGTG
CGCCTATGTCCAGCAGGATGACCTCTTTATCGGCTCCCTAACGGCCAGGGAACACCTGATTTTCCAAGCC
ATGGTGCGGATGCCACGACATCTGACCTATCGGCAGCGAGTGGCCCGCGTGGATCAGGTGATCCAGGAGC
TTTCGCTCAGCAAATGTCAGCACACGATCATCGGTGTGCCCGGCAGGGTGAAAGGTCTGTCCGGCGGAGA
AAGGAAGCGTCTGGCATTCGCCTCCGAGGCTCTAACCGATCCGCCGCTTCTGATCTGCGATGAGCCCACC
TCCGGACTGGACTCCTTTACCGCCCACAGCGTCGTCCAGGTGCTGAAGAAGCTGTCGCAGAAGGGCAAGA
CCGTCATCCTGACCATTCATCAGCCGTCTTCCGAGCTGTTTGAGCTCTTTGACAAGATCCTTCTGATGGC
CGAGGGCAGGGTAGCTTTCTTGGGCACTCCCAGCGAAGCCGTCGACTTCTTTTCCTAGTGAGTTCGATGT
GTTTATTAAGGGTATCTAGTATTACATAACATCTCAACTCCTATCCAGCGTGGGTGCCCAGTGTCCTACC
AACTACAATCCGGCGGACTTTTACGTACAGGTGTTGGCCGTTGTGCCCGGACGGGAGATCGAGTCCCGTG
ATCGGATCGCCAAGATATGCGACAATTTTGCCATTAGCAAAGTAGCCCGGGATATGGAGCAGTTGTTGGC
CACCAAAAATCTGGAGAAGCCACTGGAGCAGCCGGAGAATGGGTACACCTACAAGGCCACCTGGTTCATG
CAGTTCCGGGCGGTCCTGTGGCGATCCTGGCTGTCGGTGCTCAAGGAACCACTCCTCGTAAAAGTGCGAC
TTATTCAGACAACGGTGAGTGGTTCCAGTGGAAACAAATGATATAACGCTTACAATTCTTGGAAACAAAT
TCGCTAGATTTTAGATAGAATTGCCTGATTCCACACCCTTCTTAGTTTTTTTCAATGAGATGTATAGTTT
ATAGTTTTGCAGAAGATAAATAAATTTCATTTAACTCGCGAATATTAATGAGATGCGAGTAACATTTTAA
TTTGCAGATGGTTGCCATCTTGATTGGCCTCATCTTTTTGGGCCAACAACTCACGCAAGTGGGTGTGATG
AATATCAACGGAGCCATCTTCCTCTTCCTGACCAACATGACCTTTCAAAACGTCTTTGCCACGATAAATG
TAAGTCATGTTTAGAATACATTTGCATTTCAATAATTTACTAACTTTCTAATGAATCGATTCGATTTAGG
TGTTCACCTCAGAGCTGCCAGTTTTTATGAGGGAGGCCCGAAGTCGACTTTATCGCTGTGACACATACTT
TCTGGGCAAAACGATTGCCGAATTGCCGCTTTTTCTCACAGTGCCACTGGTCTTCACGGCGATTGCCTAT
CCGATGATCGGACTGCGGGCCGGAGTGCTGCACTTCTTCAACTGCCTGGCGCTGGTCACTCTGGTGGCCA
ATGTGTCAACGTCCTTCGGATATCTAATATCCTGCGCCAGCTCCTCGACCTCGATGGCGCTGTCTGTGGG
TCCGCCGGTTATCATACCATTCCTGCTCTTTGGCGGCTTCTTCTTGAACTCGGGCTCGGTGCCAGTATAC
CTCAAATGGTTGTCGTACCTCTCATGGTTCCGTTACGCCAACGAGGGTCTGCTGATTAACCAATGGGCGG
ACGTGGAGCCGGGCGAAATTAGCTGCACATCGTCGAACACCACGTGCCCCAGTTCGGGCAAGGTCATCCT
GGAGACGCTTAACTTCTCCGCCGCCGATCTGCCGCTGGACTACGTGGGTCTGGCCATTCTCATCGTGAGC
TTCCGGGTGCTCGCATATCTGGCTCTAAGACTTCGGGCCCGACGCAAGGAGTAGCCGACATATATCCGAA
ATAACTGCTTGTTTTTTTTTTTTACCATTATTACCATCGTGTTTACTGTTTATTGCCCCCTCAAAAAGCT
AATGTAATTATATTTGTGCCAATAAAAACAAGATATGACCTATAGAATACAAGTATTTCCCCTTCGAACA
TCCCCACAAGTAGACTTTGGATTTGTCTTCTAACCAAAAGACTTACACACCTGCATACCTTACATCAAAA
ACTCGTTTATCGCTACATAAAACACCGGGATATATTTTTTATATACATACTTTTCAAATCGCGCGCCCTC
TTCATAATTCACCTCCACCACACCACGTTTCGTAGTTGCTCTTTCGCTGTCTCCCACCCGCTCTCCGCAA
CACATTCACCTTTTGTTCGACGACCTTGGAGCGACTGTCGTTAGTTCCGCGCGATTCGGTTCGCTCAAAT
GGTTCCGAGTGGTTCATTTCGTCTCAATAGAAATTAGTAATAAATATTTGTATGTACAATTTATTTGCTC
CAATATATTTGTATATATTTCCCTCACAGCTATATTTATTCTAATTTAATATTATGACTTTTTAAGGTAA
TTTTTTGTGACCTGTTCGGAGTGATTAGCGTTACAATTTGAACTGAAAGTGACATCCAGTGTTTGTTCCT
TGTGTAGATGCATCTCAAAAAAATGGTGGGCATAATAGTGTTGTTTATATATATCAAAAATAACAACTAT
AATAATAAGAATACATTTAATTTAGAAAATGCTTGGATTTCACTGGAACTAGAATTAATTCGGCTGCTGC
TCTAAACGACGCATTTCGTACTCCAAAGTACGAATTTTTTCCCTCAAGCTCTTATTTTCATTAAACAATG
AACAGGACCTAACGCACAGTCACGTTATTGTTTACATAAATGATTTTTTTTACTATTCAAACTTACTCTG
TTTGTGTACTCCCACTGGTATAGCCTTCTTTTATCTTTTCTGGTTCAGGCTCTATCACTTTACTAGGTAC
GGCATCTGCGTTGAGTCGCCTCCTTTTAAATGTCTGACCTTTTGCAGGTGCAGCCTTCCACTGCGAATCA
TTAAAGTGGGTATCACAAATTTGGGAGTTTTCACCAAGGCTGCACCCAAGGCTCTGCTCCCACAATTTTC
TCTTAATAGCACACTTCGGCACGTGAATTAATTTTACTCCAGTCACAGCTTTGCAGCAAAATTTGCAATA
TTTCATTTTTTTTTATTCCACGTAAGGGTTAATGTTTTCAAAAAAAAATTCGTCCGCACACAACCTTTCC
TCTCAACAAGCAAACGTGCACTGAATTTAAGTGTATACTTCGGTAAGCTTCGGCTATCGACGGGACCACC
TTATGTTATTTCATCATGGGCCAGACCCACGTAGTCCAGCGGCAGATCGGCGGCGGAGAAGTTAAGCGTC
TCCAGGATGACCTTGCCCGAACTGGGGCACGTGGTGTTCGACGATGTGCAGCTAATTTCGCCCGGCTCCA
CGTCCGCCCATTGGTTAATCAGCAGACCCTCGTTGGCGTAACGGAACCATGAGAGGTACGACAACCATTT
GAGGTATACTGGCACCGAGCCCGAGTTCAAGAAGAAGGCGTTTTTCCATAGGCTCCGCCCCCCTGACGAG
CATCACAAAAATCGACGCTCAAGTCAGAGGTGGCGAAACCCGACAGGACTATAAAGATACCAGGCGTTTC
CCCCTGGAAGCTCCCTCGTGCGCTCTCCTGTTCCGACCCTGCCGCTTACCGGATACCTGTCCGCCTTTCT
CCCTTCGGGAAGCGTGGCGCTTTCTCATAGCTCACGCTGTAGGTATCTCAGTTCGGTGTAGGTCGTTCGC
TCCAAGCTGGGCTGTGTGCACGAACCCCCCGTTCAGCCCGACCGCTGCGCCTTATCCGGTAACTATCGTC
TTGAGTCCAACCCGGTAAGACACGACTTATCGCCACTGGCAGCAGCCACTGGTAACAGGATTAGCAGAGC
GAGGTATGTAGGCGGTGCTACAGAGTTCTTGAAGTGGTGGCCTAACTACGGCTACACTAGAAGAACAGTA
TTTGGTATCTGCGCTCTGCTGAAGCCAGTTACCTTCGGAAAAAGAGTTGGTAGCTCTTGATCCGGCAAAC
AAACCACCGCTGGTAGCGGTGGTTTTTTTGTTTGCAAGCAGCAGATTACGCGCAGAAAAAAAGGATCTCA
AGAAGATCCTTTGATCTTTTCTACGGGGTCTGACGCTCAGTGGAACGAAAACTCACGTTAAGGGATTTTG
GTCATGAGATTATCAAAAAGGATCTTCACCTAGATCCTTTTAAATTAAAAATGAAGTTTTAAATCAATCT
AAAGTATATATGAGTAAACTTGGTCTGACAGTTACCAATGCTTAATCAGTGAGGCACCTATCTCAGCGAT
CTGTCTATTTCGTTCATCCATAGTTGCCTGACTCCCCGTCGTGTAGATAACTACGATACGGGAGGGCTTA
CCATCTGGCCCCAGTGCTGCAATGATACCGCGAGACCCACGCTCACCGGCTCCAGATTTATCAGCAATAA
ACCAGCCAGCCGGAAGGGCCGAGCGCAGAAGTGGTCCTGCAACTTTATCCGCCTCCATCCAGTCTATTAA
TTGTTGCCGGGAAGCTAGAGTAAGTAGTTCGCCAGTTAATAGTTTGCGCAACGTTGTTGCCATTGCTACA
GGCATCGTGGTGTCACGCTCGTCGTTTGGTATGGCTTCATTCAGCTCCGGTTCCCAACGATCAAGGCGAG
TTACATGATCCCCCATGTTGTGCAAAAAAGCGGTTAGCTCCTTCGGTCCTCCGATCGTTGTCAGAAGTAA
GTTGGCCGCAGTGTTATCACTCATGGTTATGGCAGCACTGCATAATTCTCTTACTGTCATGCCATCCGTA
AGATGCTTTTCTGTGACTGGTGAGTACTCAACCAAGTCATTCTGAGAATAGTGTATGCGGCGACCGAGTT
GCTCTTGCCCGGCGTCAATACGGGATAATACCGCGCCACATAGCAGAACTTTAAAAGTGCTCATCATTGG
AAAACGTTCTTCGGGGCGAAAACTCTCAAGGATCTTACCGCTGTTGAGATCCAGTTCGATGTAACCCACT
CGTGCACCCAACTGATCTTCAGCATCTTTTACTTTCACCAGCGTTTCTGGGTGAGCAAAAACAGGAAGGC
AAAATGCCGCAAAAAAGGGAATAAGGGCGACACGGAAATGTTGAATACTCATACTCTTCCTTTTTCAATA
TTATTGAAGCATTTATCAGGGTTATTGTCTCATGAGCGGATACATATTTGAATGTATTTAGAAAAATAAA
CAAATAGGGGTTCCGCGCACATTTCCCCGAAAAGTGCCACCTGACGTCTAAGAAACCATTATTATCATGA
CATTAACCTATAAAAATAGGCGTATCACGAGGCCCTTTCGTCTCGCGCGTTTCGGTGATGACGGTGAAAA
CCTCTGACACATGCAGCTCCCGGAGACGGTCACAGCTTGTCTGTAAGCGGATGCCGGGAGCAGACAAGCC
CGTCAGGGCGCGTCAGCGGGTGTTGGCGGGTGTCGGGGCTGGCTTAACTATGCGGCATCAGAGCAGATTG
TACTGAGAGTGCACCATTCGACATGCCCGCCGTGACCGTCGAGAACCCGCTGACGCTGCCCCGCGTATCC
GCACCCGCCGACGCCGTCGCACGTCCCGTGCTCACCGTGACCACCGCGCCCAGCGGTTTCGAGGGCGAGG
GCTTCCCGGTGCGCCGCGCGTTCGCCGGGATCAACTACCGCCACCTCGACCCGTTCATCATGATGGACCA
GATGGGTGAGGTGGAGTACGCGCCCGGGGAGCCCAAGGGCACGCCCTGGCACCCGCACCGCGGCTTCGAG
ACCGTGACCTACATCGTCGATATGCGGTGTGAAATACCGCACCGAATCGCGCGGAACTAACGACAGTCGC
TCCAAGGTCGTCGAACAAAAGGTGAATGTGTTGCGGAGAGCGGGTGGGAGACAGCGAAAGAGCAACTACG
AAACGTGGTGTGGTGGAGGTGAATTATGAAGAGGGCGCGCGATTTGAAAAGTATGTATATAAAAAATATA
TCCCGGTGTTTTATGTAGCGATAAACGAGTTTTTGATGTAAGGTATGCAGGTGTGTAAGTCTTTTGGTTA
GAAGACAAATCCAAAGTCTACTTGTGGGGATGTTCGAAGGGGAAATACTTGTATTCTATAGGTCATATCT
TGTTTTTATTGGCACAAATATAATTACATTAGCTTTTTGAGGGGGCAATAAACAGTAAACACGATGGTAA
TAATGGTAAAAAAAAAAAACAAGCAGTTATTTCGGATATATGTCGGCTACTCCTTGCGTCGGGCCCGAAG
TCTTAGAGCCAGATATGCGAGCACCCGGAAGCTCACGATGAGAATGGCCAGAC
Features (pLannotate 1.2.2; 24 found; start..end, strand, type, name):
      1..233     -  misc_feature   P element 3' end: P element 3' end
    245..617     +  CDS            NeoR/KanR (fragment): aminoglycoside phosphotransferase from Tn5; aph(3')-II (or nptII); confers resistance to neomycin, kanamycin, and G418 (Geneticin®)
    631..1016    +  protein_bind   gypsy insulator: chromatin insulator from Drosophila Su(Hw), CP190, and Mod(mdg4)67.2
   1050..1174    +  protein_bind   attR1: mutant version of attR; recombination site for the Gateway® LR reaction LR Clonase™
   1199..1229    +  promoter       lac UV5 promoter: E. coli lac promoter with an "up" mutation
   1253..1282    +  promoter       cat promoter (fragment): promoter of the E. coli cat gene encoding chloramphenicol acetyltransferase
   1283..1942    +  CDS            CmR: chloramphenicol acetyltransferase; cat; confers resistance to chloramphenicol
   2121..2279    +  CDS            ccdA (fragment): CCDA_ECO57 - Also known as H, letA. Experimental evidence at protein level: Swiss-Prot protein existence level 1. Antitoxin component of a type II toxin-antitoxin (TA) system which inhibits the post-segregational killing (PSK) of plasmid-free cells, also referred to as a plasmid addiction system. Binds to and blocks the activity of CcdB; will also remove bound CcdB protein from the CcdB-GyrA complex by forming a CcdA-CcdB complex, a process termed rejuvenation. Functions as a transcriptional corepressor for the ccdAB operon, repression also requires CcdB (By similarity). From Escherichia coli
   2284..2586    +  CDS            ccdB: CCDB_ECOLI - Also known as G, letB, letD. Experimental evidence at protein level: Swiss-Prot protein existence level 1. Toxic component of a type II toxin-antitoxin (TA) system, functioning in plasmid maintainence. Responsible for the post- segregational killing (PSK) of plasmid-free cells, also referred to as a plasmid addiction system. Half-life of over 2 hours. Cell killing by CcdB is accompanied by filamentation, defects in chromosome and plasmid segregation, defects in cell division, formation of anucleate cells, decreased DNA synthesis and plasmid loss. Interferes with the activity of DN
   2630..2754    -  protein_bind   attR2: mutant version of attR; recombination site for the Gateway® LR reaction LR Clonase™
   2776..2975    +  promoter       hsp70 promoter (fragment): Drosophila melanogaster hsp70Bb promoter
   3058..4326    +  CDS            FLP1: FLP_YEAST - Experimental evidence at protein level: Swiss-Prot protein existence level 1. Part of the plasmid amplification system, which corrects any decrease in copy number caused by a rare missegregation event. Catalyzes the recombination between the large inverted repetitions of the 2-micron plasmid during plasmid replication. This recombination event changes the direction of one of the two replication forks in the bidirectionally replicating molecule, effectively resulting in multiple rounds of replication from a single initiation event. Binds specifically to the FLP recognition target (F
   4997..5382    +  protein_bind   gypsy insulator: chromatin insulator from Drosophila Su(Hw), CP190, and Mod(mdg4)67.2
   5383..9502    +  gene           mini-white: white; This modified version of the white gene lacks part of the first intron.
   9513..10098   -  misc_feature   P element 5' end: No description available
  10099..10327   -  CDS            mini-white (fragment): Drosophila white gene eye color pigment; white; This is a modified version of the white gene lacking part of the first intron.
  10333..10921   -  rep_origin     ori: high-copy-number ColE1/pMB1/pBR322/pUC origin of replication
  11092..11952   -  CDS            AmpR: β-lactamase; bla; confers resistance to ampicillin, carbenicillin, and related antibiotics
  11953..12057   -  promoter       AmpR promoter: bla
  12152..12187   +  CDS            rop (fragment): Rop protein, which maintains plasmids at low copy number; rop
  12289..12337   +  misc_feature   bom (fragment): basis of mobility region from pBR322
  12531..12600   -  protein_bind   attB: attB site for the φC31 integrase (Groth et al., 2000) phage φC31 integrase
  12620..12642   +  misc_feature   bom (fragment): basis of mobility region from pBR322
  12641..1       -  gene           mini-white (fragment) (across the origin): white; This modified version of the white gene lacks part of the first intron.
