[The description below was written by a language model from this plasmid's Addgene catalogue record and pLannotate feature annotations shown in this document.]
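Description:
pDEST-Hemmar-FLP(D) is a Drosophila transgenesis and expression vector built on the pDEST-HemmarG Gateway destination backbone, about 13.1 kb in the sequenced record. It replicates in E. coli from a high-copy ColE1/pUC-type origin and is selected with ampicillin through the bla gene. Because it retains an intact Gateway cassette (attR1, chloramphenicol acetyltransferase, a ccdA fragment, ccdB and attR2), it has to be propagated in a ccdB-tolerant strain. For germline integration in flies it carries both P element 5' and 3' ends and a φC31 attB site, so either transposase-mediated or site-specific insertion is possible in principle. The mini-white gene serves as the eye-colour marker for identifying transformants.

The payload is FLP(D), a variant of the yeast 2-micron FLP recombinase with aspartic acid rather than glycine at position 5. The catalogue lists the insert species as D. melanogaster, although the annotation matches the yeast FLP1 protein. The coding sequence lies just downstream of attR2 and of a fragment of the Drosophila hsp70Bb promoter. This arrangement suggests that an enhancer or regulatory fragment recombined into the attR cassette by an LR reaction would sit upstream of the hsp70 promoter element and direct FLP(D) expression, though the record itself says only that FLP(D) is under an hsp70 promoter. Gypsy insulators flank the Gateway-promoter-FLP unit, which should buffer it from position effects and from the neighbouring mini-white gene. Short NeoR/KanR, rop and bom fragments appear to be backbone remnants. The associated work concerns spatiotemporally controlled genetic perturbation in flies, consistent with use of this plasmid to generate FLP sources for FRT-mediated recombination.
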