Addgene plasmid #119895: pDEST-Hemmar-FLP(D)
Purpose: FLP(D) with a hsp70 promoter
Depositing lab: Rita Sousa-Nunes. Depositing organization: King's College London. Publication: Spatiotemporally controlled genetic perturbation for efficient large-scale studies of cell non-autonomous effects. Chai A, Mateus AM, Oozeer F, Sousa-Nunes R. Elife. 2018 Nov 27;7. pii: 38393. doi: 10.7554/eLife.38393. PubMed 30479273.
Backbone
  Vector backbone: pDEST-HemmarG
  Backbone manufacturer: Addgene
  Vector type: Drosophila expression
Growth in bacteria
  Bacterial resistance: Ampicillin, 100 μg/mL
  Growth temperature: 37°C
  Growth strain: ccdB Survival
  Copy number: Unknown
Gene/Insert
  Gene/Insert name: FLP(D)
  Species: D. melanogaster (fly)
  Mutation: mutated form of FLP, which at position 5 contains an aspartic acid instead of glycine residue
  Cloning method: Unknown
  Sequencing primers: 5′ NA
Terms and licenses: Academic/Nonprofit Terms; Industry Terms: Not Available to Industry
Depositor comments: Please visit https://www.biorxiv.org/content/early/2018/06/07/341560 for BioRxiv preprint
How to cite: pDEST-Hemmar-FLP(D) was a gift from Rita Sousa-Nunes (Addgene plasmid # 119895 ; http://n2t.net/addgene:119895 ; RRID:Addgene_119895)
